Addgene plasmid #126179: pBbS10k-RFP
Purpose: Constitutive expression vector for Escherichia coli. BglBrick compatible.
Depositing lab: Nigel Scrutton. Depositing organization: University of Manchester. Publication: SelProm: A Queryable and Predictive Expression Vector Selection Tool for Escherichia coli. Jervis AJ, Carbonell P, Taylor S, Sung R, Dunstan MS, Robinson CJ, Breitling R, Takano E, Scrutton NS. ACS Synth Biol. 2019 Mar 18. doi: 10.1021/acssynbio.8b00399. PubMed 30870592.
Backbone
  Vector backbone: pBb
  Backbone size w/o insert (bp): 3590
  Vector type: Bacterial Expression, Synthetic Biology
Growth in bacteria
  Bacterial resistance: Kanamycin, 50 μg/mL
  Growth temperature: 37°C
  Growth strain: DH5alpha
  Growth instructions: Grow bacterial cultures in 30µM Kanamycin
  Copy number: Low Copy
Gene/Insert
  Gene/Insert name: RFP
  Species: Synthetic
  Insert size (bp): 678
  Promoter: J23116
  Cloning method: Unknown
  Sequencing primers: 5′ CTGCGCCATCAGATCCTTGG
Terms and licenses: Academic/Nonprofit Terms; Industry Terms: Not Available to Industry
Depositor comments: Grow bacterial cultures in 30 micromolar Kanamycin. Cloning method was In-Fusion.
How to cite: pBbS10k-RFP was a gift from Nigel Scrutton (Addgene plasmid # 126179 ; http://n2t.net/addgene:126179 ; RRID:Addgene_126179)
