[The description below was written by a language model from this plasmid's Addgene catalogue record and pLannotate feature annotations shown in this document.]
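Description:
pBbS10k-RFP is a low-copy bacterial expression vector for constitutive gene expression in Escherichia coli, built on the pBb (BglBrick) backbone series used in synthetic biology. It replicates from the pSC101 origin, which depends on the plasmid-encoded Rep101 (RepA) protein also present in the feature table, accounting for the low copy number. Selection is by kanamycin, conferred by the neo/nptII aminoglycoside phosphotransferase gene, which is followed by a lambda t0 terminator. A short fragment annotated as Tn5 transposase (tnpA) lies next to the resistance gene and is most likely residual sequence carried over with the Tn5-derived kanamycin cassette rather than a functional element. The sequenced record is about 4.2 kb, consistent with the stated backbone and insert sizes.

The payload is a 678 bp red fluorescent protein gene, identified in the annotation as mRFP1, the monomeric derivative of DsRed. According to the catalogue entry it is driven by J23116, a member of the Anderson collection of constitutive sigma-70 promoters. The automated annotation labels the short promoter region upstream of the reporter as a fragment of the closely related J23119, which probably reflects the high sequence similarity within this promoter family rather than a real discrepancy. Transcription is terminated by tandem rrnB T1 and T7Te terminators downstream of the coding sequence.

Because the vector is BglBrick compatible, the RFP can serve as a readout of promoter and backbone strength or as a placeholder to be swapped for a gene of interest. The plasmid belongs to a set of expression vectors characterised to guide vector selection in E. coli.
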