Features (pLannotate 1.2.2; 9 found; start..end, strand, type, name):
      7..29      +  promoter       J23119(SpeI) promoter (fragment): bacterial promoter (Registry of Standard Biological Parts BBa J23119) modified to end with an SpeI site
     87..764     +  CDS            mRFP1: monomeric derivative of DsRed (Campbell et al., 2002)
    797..868     +  terminator     rrnB T1 terminator: transcription terminator T1 from the E. coli rrnB gene
    884..911     +  terminator     T7Te terminator: phage T7 early transcription terminator
   1442..2392    -  CDS            Rep101: RepA protein needed for replication with the pSC101 origin; rep101
   2440..2662    -  rep_origin     pSC101 ori: low-copy replication origin that requires the Rep101 protein
   3154..3248    -  terminator     lambda t0 terminator: transcription terminator from phage lambda
   3282..4073    -  CDS            neo: KKA2_KLEPN - Also known as kan, nptII. Experimental evidence at protein level: Swiss-Prot protein existence level 1. Resistance to kanamycin, neomycin, paromomycin, ribostamycin, butirosin and gentamicin B. From Klebsiella pneumoniae.
   4105..4209    -  CDS            tnpA (fragment): TN5P_ECOLX - Also known as tnp. Experimental evidence at protein level: Swiss-Prot protein existence level 1. Mediates transposition of transposon Tn5 by a 'cut and paste' mechanism. First, the monomeric transposase binds the 19 bp inverted DNA repeats flanking the transposon. Then, dimerization of the DNA- bound transposase creates a synaptic DNA complex. After nicking of the first DNA strand, excision of the transposon proceeds through a series of intermediates. The transposase then mediates the insertion of the transposon at a new site by strand transfer. The activity of the wild- type tran
>Addgene plasmid #126179 | pBbS10k-RFP | addgene full sequence | sequence record 247745 | Addgene NGS Result
GACGTCTTGACAGCTAGCTCAGTCCTAGGGACTATGCTAGCAGGTTTAATCGAATTCAAAAGATCTTTTA
AGAAGGAGATATACATATGGCGAGTAGCGAAGACGTTATCAAAGAGTTCATGCGTTTCAAAGTTCGTATG
GAAGGTTCCGTTAACGGTCACGAGTTCGAAATCGAAGGTGAAGGTGAAGGTCGTCCGTACGAAGGTACCC
AGACCGCTAAACTGAAAGTTACCAAAGGTGGTCCGCTGCCGTTCGCTTGGGACATCCTGTCCCCGCAGTT
CCAGTACGGTTCCAAAGCTTACGTTAAACACCCGGCTGACATCCCGGACTACCTGAAACTGTCCTTCCCG
GAAGGTTTCAAATGGGAACGTGTTATGAACTTCGAAGACGGTGGTGTTGTTACCGTTACCCAGGACTCCT
CCCTGCAAGACGGTGAGTTCATCTACAAAGTTAAACTGCGTGGTACCAACTTCCCGTCCGACGGTCCGGT
TATGCAGAAAAAAACCATGGGTTGGGAAGCTTCCACCGAACGTATGTACCCGGAAGACGGTGCTCTGAAA
GGTGAAATCAAAATGCGTCTGAAACTGAAAGACGGTGGTCACTACGACGCTGAAGTTAAAACCACCTACA
TGGCTAAAAAACCGGTTCAGCTGCCGGGTGCTTACAAAACCGACATCAAACTGGACATCACCTCCCACAA
CGAAGACTACACCATCGTTGAACAGTACGAACGTGCTGAAGGTCGTCACTCCACCGGTGCTTAAGGATCC
AAACTCGAGTAAGGATCTCCAGGCATCAAATAAAACGAAAGGCTCAGTCGAAAGACTGGGCCTTTCGTTT
TATCTGTTGTTTGTCGGTGAACGCTCTCTACTAGAGTCACACTGGCTCACCTTCGGGTGGGCCTTTCTGC
GTTTATACCTAGGGTACGGGTTTTGCTGCCCGCAAACGGGCTGTTCTGGTGTTGCTAGTTTGTTATCAGA
ATCGCAGATCCGGCTTCAGCCGGTTTGCCGGCTGAAAGCGCTATTTCTTCCAGAATTGCCATGATTTTTT
CCCCACGGGAGGCGTCACTGGCTCCCGTGTTGTCGGCAGCTTTGATTCGATAAGCAGCATCGCCTGTTTC
AGGCTGTCTATGTGTGACTGTTGAGCTGTAACAAGTTGTCTCAGGTGTTCAATTTCATGTTCTAGTTGCT
TTGTTTTACTGGTTTCACCTGTTCTATTAGGTGTTACATGCTGTTCATCTGTTACATTGTCGATCTGTTC
ATGGTGAACAGCTTTGAATGCACCAAAAACTCGTAAAAGCTCTGATGTATCTATCTTTTTTACACCGTTT
TCATCTGTGCATATGGACAGTTTTCCCTTTGATATGTAACGGTGAACAGTTGTTCTACTTTTGTTTGTTA
GTCTTGATGCTTCACTGATAGATACAAGAGCCATAAGAACCTCAGATCCTTCCGTATTTAGCCAGTATGT
TCTCTAGTGTGGTTCGTTGTTTTTGCGTGAGCCATGAGAACGAACCATTGAGATCATACTTACTTTGCAT
GTCACTCAAAAATTTTGCCTCAAAACTGGTGAGCTGAATTTTTGCAGTTAAAGCATCGTGTAGTGTTTTT
CTTAGTCCGTTATGTAGGTAGGAATCTGATGTAATGGTTGTTGGTATTTTGTCACCATTCATTTTTATCT
GGTTGTTCTCAAGTTCGGTTACGAGATCCATTTGTCTATCTAGTTCAACTTGGAAAATCAACGTATCAGT
CGGGCGGCCTCGCTTATCAACCACCAATTTCATATTGCTGTAAGTGTTTAAATCTTTACTTATTGGTTTC
AAAACCCATTGGTTAAGCCTTTTAAACTCATGGTAGTTATTTTCAAGCATTAACATGAACTTAAATTCAT
CAAGGCTAATCTCTATATTTGCCTTGTGAGTTTTCTTTTGTGTTAGTTCTTTTAATAACCACTCATAAAT
CCTCATAGAGTATTTGTTTTCAAAAGACTTAACATGTTCCAGATTATATTTTATGAATTTTTTTAACTGG
AAAAGATAAGGCAATATCTCTTCACTAAAAACTAATTCTAATTTTTCGCTTGAGAACTTGGCATAGTTTG
TCCACTGGAAAATCTCAAAGCCTTTAACCAAAGGATTCCTGATTTCCACAGTTCTCGTCATCAGCTCTCT
GGTTGCTTTAGCTAATACACCATAAGCATTTTCCCTACTGATGTTCATCATCTGAGCGTATTGGTTATAA
GTGAACGATACCGTCCGTTCTTTCCTTGTAGGGTTTTCAATCGTGGGGTTGAGTAGTGCCACACAGCATA
AAATTAGCTTGGTTTCATGCTCCGTTAAGTCATAGCGACTAATCGCTAGTTCATTTGCTTTGAAAACAAC
TAATTCAGACATACATCTCAATTGGTCTAGGTGATTTTAATCACTATACCAATTGAGATGGGCTAGTCAA
TGATAATTACTAGTCCTTTTCCCGGGTGATCTGGGTATCTGTAAATTCTGCTAGACCTTTGCTGGAAAAC
TTGTAAATTCTGCTAGACCCTCTGTAAATTCCGCTAGACCTTTGTGTGTTTTTTTTGTTTATATTCAAGT
GGTTATAATTTATAGAATAAAGAAAGAATAAAAAAAGATAAAAAGAATAGATCCCAGCCCTGTGTATAAC
TCACTACTTTAGTCAGTTCCGCAGTATTACAAAAGGATGTCGCAAACGCTGTTTGCTCCTCTACAAAACA
GACCTTAAAACCCTAAAGGCTTAAGTAGCACCCTCGCAAGCTCGGGCAAATCGCTGAATATTCCTTTTGT
CTCCGACCATCAGGCACCTGAGTCGCTGTCTTTTTCGTGACATTCAGTTCGCTGCGCTCACGGCTCTGGC
AGTGAATGGGGGTAAATGGCACTACAGGCGCCTTTTATGGATTCATGCAAGGAAACTACCCATAATACAA
GAAAAGCCCGTCACGGGCTTCTCAGGGCGTTTTATGGCGGGTCTGCTATGTGGTGCTATCTGACTTTTTG
CTGTTCAGCAGTTCCTGCCCTCTGATTTTCCAGTCTGACCACTTCGGATTATCCCGTGACAGGTCATTCA
GACTGGCTAATGCACCCAGTAAGGCAGCGGTATCATCAACAGGCTTACCCGTCTTACTGTCCCTAGTGCT
TGGATTCTCACCAATAAAAAACGCCCGGCGGCAACCGAGCGTTCTGAACAAATCCAGATGGAGTTCTGAG
GTCATTACTGGATCTATCAACAGGAGTCCAAGCGAGCTCTCGAACCCCAGAGTCCCGCTCAGAAGAACTC
GTCAAGAAGGCGATAGAAGGCGATGCGCTGCGAATCGGGAGCGGCGATACCGTAAAGCACGAGGAAGCGG
TCAGCCCATTCGCCGCCAAGCTCTTCAGCAATATCACGGGTAGCCAACGCTATGTCCTGATAGCGGTCCG
CCACACCCAGCCGGCCACAGTCGATGAATCCAGAAAAGCGGCCATTTTCCACCATGATATTCGGCAAGCA
GGCATCGCCATGGGTCACGACGAGATCCTCGCCGTCGGGCATGCGCGCCTTGAGCCTGGCGAACAGTTCG
GCTGGCGCGAGCCCCTGATGCTCTTCGTCCAGATCATCCTGATCGACAAGACCGGCTTCCATCCGAGTAC
GTGCTCGCTCGATGCGATGTTTCGCTTGGTGGTCGAATGGGCAGGTAGCCGGATCAAGCGTATGCAGCCG
CCGCATTGCATCAGCCATGATGGATACTTTCTCGGCAGGAGCAAGGTGAGATGACAGGAGATCCTGCCCC
GGCACTTCGCCCAATAGCAGCCAGTCCCTTCCCGCTTCAGTGACAACGTCGAGCACAGCTGCGCAAGGAA
CGCCCGTCGTGGCCAGCCACGATAGCCGCGCTGCCTCGTCCTGCAGTTCATTCAGGGCACCGGACAGGTC
GGTCTTGACAAAAAGAACCGGGCGCCCCTGCGCTGACAGCCGGAACACGGCGGCATCAGAGCAGCCGATT
GTCTGTTGTGCCCAGTCATAGCCGAATAGCCTCTCCACCCAAGCGGCCGGAGAACCTGCGTGCAATCCAT
CTTGTTCAATCATGCGAAACGATCCTCATCCTGTCTCTTGATCAGATCATGATCCCCTGCGCCATCAGAT
CCTTGGCGGCAAGAAAGCCATCCAGTTTACTTTGCAGGGCTTCCCAACCTTACCAGAGGGCGCCCCAGCT
GGCAATTCC
